>Addgene plasmid #11740 | pCMV5-ALK2 Q207D | addgene partial sequence | sequence record 18433 | 11740 with hAlk2-F 5'-cttggaggttggcctcatta
AGCCTGCCTGCTGGGAGTTGCTCTCCGAAAATTTAAAAGGCGCAACCAAGAACGCCTCAATCCCCGAGAC
GTGGAGTATGGCACTATCGAAGGGCTCATCACCACCAATGTTGGAGACAGCACTTTAGCAGATTTATTGG
ATCATTCGTGTACATCAGGAAGTGGCTCTGGTCTTCCTTTTCTGGTACAAAGAACAGTGGCTCGCGATAT
TACACTGTTGGAGTGTGTCGGGAAAGGCAGGTATGGTGAGGTGTGGAGGGGCAGCTGGCAAGGGGAAAAT
GTTGCCGTGAAGATCTTCTCCTCCCGTGATGAGAAGTCATGGTTCAGGGAAACGGAATTGTACAACACTG
TGATGCTGAGGCATGAAAATATCTTAGGTTTCATTGCTTCAGACATGACATCAAGACACTCCAGTACCCA
GCTGTGGTTAATTACACATTATCATGAAATGGGATCGTTGTACGACTATCTTCAGCTTACTACTCTGGAT
ACAGTTAGCTGCCTTCGAATAGTGCTGTCCATAGCTAGTGGTCTTGCACATTTGCACATAGAGATATTTG
GGACCCAAGGGAAACCAGCCATTGCCCATCGAGATTTAAAGAGCAAAAATATTCTGGTTAAGAAGAATGG
ACAGTGTTGCATAGCAGATTTGGGCCTGGCAGTCATGCATTCCCAGAGCACCAATCAGCTTGATGTGGGG
AACAATCCCCGTGTGGGCACCAAGCGCTACATGGCCCCCGAAGTTCTAGATGAAACCATCCAGGTGGATT
GTTTCGATTCTTATAAAAGGGTCGATATTTGGGCCTTTGGACTTGTTTTGTGGGAAGTGGCCAGGCGGAT
GGTGAGCAATGGTATAGTGGAGGA
