>Addgene plasmid #11740 | pCMV5-ALK2 Q207D | addgene partial sequence | sequence record 18434 | CMV-F 5'-CGCAAATGGGCGGTAGGCGTG-3'
TCGTTTAGTGAACCGTCAGAATTGATCTGGTACCACGCGTATCGATAAGCTCCGCTCGAGTGTACAATGG
TAGATGGAGTGATGATTCTTCCTGTGCTTATCATGATTGCTCTCCCCTCCCCTAGTATGGAAGATGAGAA
GCCCAAGGTCAACCCCAAACTCTACATGTGTGTGTGTGAAGGTCTCTCCTGCGGTAATGAGGACCACTGT
GAAGGCCAGCAGTGCTTTTCCTCACTGAGCATCAACGATGGCTTCCACGTCTACCAGAAAGGCTGCTTCC
AGGTTTATGAGCAGGGAAAGATGACCTGTAAGACCCCGCCGTCCCCTGGCCAAGCTGTGGAGTGCTGCCA
AGGGGACTGGTGTAACAGGAACATCACGGCCCAGCTGCCCACTAAAGGAAAATCCTTCCCTGGAACACAG
AATTTCCACTTGGAGGTTGGCCTCATTATTCTCTCTGTAGTGTTCGCAGTATGTCTTTTAGCCTGCCTGC
TGGGAGTTGCTCTCCGAAAATTTAAAAGGCGCAACCAAGAACGCCTCAATCCCCGAGACGTGGAGTATGG
CACTATCGAAGGGCTCATCACCACCAATGTTGGAGACAGCACTTTAGCAGATTTATTGGATCATTCGTGT
ACATC
