[The description below was written by a language model from this plasmid's Addgene catalogue record.]
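Description:
pCMV5-ALK2 Q207D is a mammalian expression plasmid built on the pCMV5 backbone (about 4.7 kb without insert) that carries the human ALK2 coding sequence, the product of the ACVR1 gene, as an insert of roughly 1.5 kb. The insert was placed by restriction cloning, with a 5′ SalI junction that was destroyed in the process and a 3′ BamHI site that remains intact. As the backbone name and the CMV forward sequencing primer indicate, expression in mammalian cells is driven by the cytomegalovirus immediate-early promoter, a strong constitutive element suited to transient transfection. In bacteria the plasmid is maintained at high copy number and selected with ampicillin. No feature table is provided, so the record does not specify the origin of replication, the polyadenylation signal or other backbone elements, and it lists no epitope tag or mammalian selection marker.

The defining feature is the Q207D substitution, recorded as producing an activated receptor. ALK2 is a type I serine/threonine kinase receptor of the TGF-β/BMP superfamily. The activating mutation lets the receptor signal without the ligand binding and type II receptor phosphorylation normally required. The associated publication describes ALK2 as a BMP7 type I receptor that specifically activates Smad1 signalling. The construct is therefore suited to switching on this pathway in transfected cells without adding ligand, for example to study Smad1 phosphorylation, downstream transcriptional responses, or the specificity of different type I receptors. ACVR1 is also the gene linked to fibrodysplasia ossificans progressiva, as its FOP alias reflects, although the record does not tie this construct to that application.
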