Addgene plasmid #11740: pCMV5-ALK2 Q207D
Depositing lab: Jeff Wrana. Depositing organization: Sinai Health System. Publication: Specific activation of Smad1 signaling pathways by the BMP7 type I receptor, ALK2. Macias-Silva M, Hoodless PA, Tang SJ, Buchwald M, Wrana JL. J Biol Chem. 1998 Oct 2. 273(40):25628-36. 10.1074/jbc.273.40.25628 PubMed 9748228.
Backbone
  Vector backbone: pCMV5
  Backbone size w/o insert (bp): 4700
  Vector type: Mammalian Expression
Growth in bacteria
  Bacterial resistance: Ampicillin, 100 μg/mL
  Growth temperature: 37°C
  Growth strain: DH5alpha
  Copy number: High Copy
Gene/Insert
  Gene/Insert name: ALK2
  Species: H. sapiens (human)
  Insert size (bp): 1500
  Mutation: Q207D: activated receptor
  GenBank ID: NM_001105
  Entrez Gene: ACVR1 (a.k.a. ACTRI, ACVR1A, ACVRLK2, ALK2, FOP, SKR1, TSRI)
  Cloning method: Restriction Enzyme; 5′ cloning site SalI (destroyed during cloning); 3′ cloning site BamHI (not destroyed)
  Sequencing primers: 5′ CMV-F
Terms and licenses: Academic/Nonprofit Terms; Industry Terms
How to cite: pCMV5-ALK2 Q207D was a gift from Jeff Wrana (Addgene plasmid # 11740 ; http://n2t.net/addgene:11740 ; RRID:Addgene_11740)
